Addgene plasmid #209506: EC67895
Depositing lab: Wendy Harwood & Cristobal Uauy. Publication: An optimised CRISPR Cas9 and Cas12a mutagenesis toolkit for Barley and Wheat. Lawrenson T, Clarke M, Kirby R, Forner M, Steuernagel B, Brown JKM, Harwood W. Plant Methods. 2024 Aug 13;20(1):123. doi: 10.1186/s13007-024-01234-y. PubMed 39138524.
Backbone
  Vector backbone: Unknown
  Vector type: CRISPR
  Selectable markers: LacZ
Growth in bacteria
  Bacterial resistance: Ampicillin, 100 μg/mL
  Growth temperature: 37°C
  Growth strain: DH5alpha
  Copy number: High Copy
Gene/Insert
  Gene/Insert name: Cas12a-tRNA-DR-DR
  Species: Lachnospiraceae bacterium
  Promoter: TaU6
  Cloning method: Restriction Enzyme; 5′ cloning site unknown (unknown if destroyed)
Terms and licenses: Academic/Nonprofit Terms; Industry Terms: Not Available to Industry
Depositor comments: GoldeGate level 1 position 2
How to cite: EC67895 was a gift from Wendy Harwood & Cristobal Uauy (Addgene plasmid # 209506 ; http://n2t.net/addgene:209506 ; RRID:Addgene_209506)
