[The description below was written by a language model from this plasmid's Addgene catalogue record and pLannotate feature annotations shown in this document.]
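Description:
EC67895 is a small (about 3.4 kb) Golden Gate level 1, position 2 module from a CRISPR mutagenesis toolkit developed for barley and wheat. It serves as a guide RNA acceptor for Cas12a from Lachnospiraceae bacterium rather than as a nuclease expression plasmid. The record gives the backbone as unknown. The feature table shows a high-copy ColE1/pUC-type origin and an ampicillin resistance gene (β-lactamase with its own promoter) for propagation and selection in E. coli. It also shows short remnants typical of pUC-derived cloning vectors: an M13 origin fragment, a T7 promoter, and bom, lacI and RSF origin fragments.

The insert, named Cas12a-tRNA-DR-DR, is listed as driven by the wheat TaU6 promoter, a Pol III promoter suited to small RNA expression in cereals. This promoter is not annotated in the feature table, though an unannotated stretch lies upstream of the detected tRNA. The name suggests the layout: a tRNA, which endogenous RNases can cleave to free the downstream RNA, followed by two Cas12a direct repeats (DR), which are also not annotated. Downstream of the tRNA, the table shows a complete lac cassette, with CAP binding site, lac promoter and operator, a pUC multiple cloning site and a lacZα fragment. This matches the LacZ marker listed in the catalogue. The cassette probably sits between the two direct repeats as a blue/white screening dropout that is replaced when a spacer is cloned in, but the record does not state this. Nor does it give the cloning sites or enzymes.

Once loaded with a guide, the module would typically be combined with other level 1 units, such as a Cas12a expression cassette and a plant selection marker, into a higher-level vector for cereal transformation.
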