Features (pLannotate 1.2.2; 16 found; start..end, strand, type, name):
      3..134     -  rep_origin     M13 ori (fragment): M13 bacteriophage origin of replication; arrow indicates direction of (+) strand synthesis
    155..311     -  CDS            lacZα (fragment): LacZα fragment of β-galactosidase; lacZ fragment
    320..338     +  promoter       T7 promoter: promoter for bacteriophage T7 RNA polymerase
    741..811     +  ncRNA          tRNA: Accession: RF00005 - tRNA
    840..882     +  CDS            lacI (fragment): lac repressor; lacI; The lac repressor binds to the lac operator to inhibit transcription in E. coli. This inhibition can be relieved by adding lactose or isopropyl-β-D-thiogalactopyranoside (IPTG).
    895..916     +  protein_bind   CAP binding site: CAP binding activates transcription in the presence of cAMP. E. coli catabolite activator protein
    931..961     +  promoter       lac promoter: promoter for the E. coli lac operon
    969..985     +  protein_bind   lac operator: The lac repressor binds to the lac operator to inhibit transcription in E. coli. This inhibition can be relieved by adding lactose or isopropyl-β-D-thiogalactopyranoside (IPTG). lac repressor encoded by lacI
   1022..1078    -  misc_feature   MCS: pUC18/19 multiple cloning site
   1075..1232    +  CDS            lacZα (fragment): LacZα fragment of β-galactosidase; lacZ fragment
   1238..1337    -  misc_feature   bom (fragment): basis of mobility region from pBR322
   1486..1533    -  CDS            lacI (fragment): lac repressor; lacI; The lac repressor binds to the lac operator to inhibit transcription in E. coli. This inhibition can be relieved by adding lactose or isopropyl-β-D-thiogalactopyranoside (IPTG).
   1570..1610    -  rep_origin     RSF ori (fragment): Plasmids containing the RSF 1030 origin of replication can be propagated in E. coli cells that contain additional plasmids with compatible origins.
   1688..2276    -  rep_origin     ori: high-copy-number ColE1/pMB1/pBR322/pUC origin of replication
   2447..3307    -  CDS            AmpR: β-lactamase; bla; confers resistance to ampicillin, carbenicillin, and related antibiotics
   3308..3412    -  promoter       AmpR promoter: bla
>Addgene plasmid #209506 | EC67895 | addgene full sequence | sequence record 413828 | Addgene NGS Result
CTAAATTGTAAGCGTTAATATTTTGTTAAAATTCGCGTTAAATTTTTGTTAAATCAGCTCATTTTTTAAC
CAATAGGCCGAAATCGGCAAAATCCCTTATAAATCAAAAGAATAGACCGAGATAGGGTTGAGTGGCCGCT
ACAGGGCGCTCCCATTCGCCATTCAGGCTGCGCAACTGTTGGGAAGGGCGTTTCGGTGCGGGCCTCTTCG
CTATTACGCCAGCTGGCGAAAGGGGGATGTGCTGCAAGGCGATTAAGTTGGGTAACGCCAGGGTTTTCCC
AGTCACGACGTTGTAAAACGACGGCCAGTGAGCGCGACGTAATACGACTCACTATAGGGCGAATTGGCGG
AAGGCCGTCAAGGCCGCATGAAGACAAGCAAGACCAAGCCCGTTATTCTGACAGTTCTGGTGCTCAACAC
ATTTATATTTATCAAGGAGCACATTGTTACTCACTGCTAGGAGGGAATCGAACTAGGAATATTGATCAGA
GGAACTACGAGAGAGCTGAAGATAACTGCCCTCTAGCTCTCACTGATCTGGGTCGCATAGTGAGATGCAG
CCCACGTGAGTTCAGCAACGGTCTAGCGCTGGGCTTTTAGGCCCGCATGATCGGGCTTTTGTCGGGTGGT
CGACGTGTTCACGATTGGGGAGAGCAACGCAGCAGTTCCTCTTAGTTTAGTCCCACCTCGCCTGTCCAGC
AGAGTTCTGACCGGTTTATAAACTCGCTTGCTGCATCAGACTTGCCAGTGGTCTAGTGGTAGAATAGTAC
CCTGCCACGGTACAGACCCGGGTTCGATTCCCGGCTGGAAATAATTTCTACTAAGTGTAGATTGAGACCG
CAGCTGGCACGACAGGTTTGCCGACTGGAAAGCGGGCAGTGAGCGCAACGCAATTAATGTGAGTTAGCTC
ACTCATTAGGCACCCCAGGCTTTACACTTTATGCTTCCGGCTCGTATGTTGTGTGGAATTGTGAGCGGAT
AACAATTTCACACAGGAAACAGCTATGACCATGATTACGCCAAGCTTGCATGCCTGCAGGTCGACTCTAG
AGGATCCCCGGGTACCGAGCTCGAATTCACTGGCCGTCGTTTTACAACGTCGTGACTGGGAAAACCCTGG
CGTTACCCAACTTAATCGCCTTGCAGCACATCCCCCTTTCGCCAGCTGGCGTAATAGCGAAGAGGCCCGC
ACCGATCGCCCTTCCCAACAGTTGCGCAGCCTGAATGGCGAATGGCGCCTGATGCGGTATTTTCTCCTTA
CGCATCTGTGCGGTATTTCACACCGCATATGGTGCACTCTCAGTACAATCTGCTCTGATGCCGCATAGTT
AAGCCAGCCCCGACACCCGCCAACACCCGCTGACGCGCCCTGACGGGCTTGTCTGCTCCCGGCATCCGCT
TACAGACAAGCTGTGACGGTCTCATAATTTCTACTAAGTGTAGATTTTTTTACTATTGTCTTCCTGGGCC
TCATGGGCCTTCCGCTCACTGCCCGCTTTCCAGTCGGGAAACCTGTCGTGCCAGCTGCATTAACATGGTC
ATAGCTGTTTCCTTGCGTATTGGGCGCTCTCCGCTTCCTCGCTCACTGACTCGCTGCGCTCGGTCGTTCG
GGTAAAGCCTGGGGTGCCTAATGAGCAAAAGGCCAGCAAAAGGCCAGGAACCGTAAAAAGGCCGCGTTGC
TGGCGTTTTTCCATAGGCTCCGCCCCCCTGACGAGCATCACAAAAATCGACGCTCAAGTCAGAGGTGGCG
AAACCCGACAGGACTATAAAGATACCAGGCGTTTCCCCCTGGAAGCTCCCTCGTGCGCTCTCCTGTTCCG
ACCCTGCCGCTTACCGGATACCTGTCCGCCTTTCTCCCTTCGGGAAGCGTGGCGCTTTCTCATAGCTCAC
GCTGTAGGTATCTCAGTTCGGTGTAGGTCGTTCGCTCCAAGCTGGGCTGTGTGCACGAACCCCCCGTTCA
GCCCGACCGCTGCGCCTTATCCGGTAACTATCGTCTTGAGTCCAACCCGGTAAGACACGACTTATCGCCA
CTGGCAGCAGCCACTGGTAACAGGATTAGCAGAGCGAGGTATGTAGGCGGTGCTACAGAGTTCTTGAAGT
GGTGGCCTAACTACGGCTACACTAGAAGAACAGTATTTGGTATCTGCGCTCTGCTGAAGCCAGTTACCTT
CGGAAAAAGAGTTGGTAGCTCTTGATCCGGCAAACAAACCACCGCTGGTAGCGGTGGTTTTTTTGTTTGC
AAGCAGCAGATTACGCGCAGAAAAAAAGGATCTCAAGAAGATCCTTTGATCTTTTCTACGGGGTCTGACG
CTCAGTGGAACGAAAACTCACGTTAAGGGATTTTGGTCATGAGATTATCAAAAAGGATCTTCACCTAGAT
CCTTTTAAATTAAAAATGAAGTTTTAAATCAATCTAAAGTATATATGAGTAAACTTGGTCTGACAGTTAC
CAATGCTTAATCAGTGAGGCACCTATCTCAGCGATCTGTCTATTTCGTTCATCCATAGTTGCCTGACTCC
CCGTCGTGTAGATAACTACGATACGGGAGGGCTTACCATCTGGCCCCAGTGCTGCAATGATACCGCGAGA
ACCACGCTCACCGGCTCCAGATTTATCAGCAATAAACCAGCCAGCCGGAAGGGCCGAGCGCAGAAGTGGT
CCTGCAACTTTATCCGCCTCCATCCAGTCTATTAATTGTTGCCGGGAAGCTAGAGTAAGTAGTTCGCCAG
TTAATAGTTTGCGCAACGTTGTTGCCATTGCTACAGGCATCGTGGTGTCACGCTCGTCGTTTGGTATGGC
TTCATTCAGCTCCGGTTCCCAACGATCAAGGCGAGTTACATGATCCCCCATGTTGTGCAAAAAAGCGGTT
AGCTCCTTCGGTCCTCCGATCGTTGTCAGAAGTAAGTTGGCCGCAGTGTTATCACTCATGGTTATGGCAG
CACTGCATAATTCTCTTACTGTCATGCCATCCGTAAGATGCTTTTCTGTGACTGGTGAGTACTCAACCAA
GTCATTCTGAGAATAGTGTATGCGGCGACCGAGTTGCTCTTGCCCGGCGTCAATACGGGATAATACCGCG
CCACATAGCAGAACTTTAAAAGTGCTCATCATTGGAAAACGTTCTTCGGGGCGAAAACTCTCAAGGATCT
TACCGCTGTTGAGATCCAGTTCGATGTAACCCACTCGTGCACCCAACTGATCTTCAGCATCTTTTACTTT
CACCAGCGTTTCTGGGTGAGCAAAAACAGGAAGGCAAAATGCCGCAAAAAAGGGAATAAGGGCGACACGG
AAATGTTGAATACTCATACTCTTCCTTTTTCAATATTATTGAAGCATTTATCAGGGTTATTGTCTCATGA
GCGGATACATATTTGAATGTATTTAGAAAAATAAACAAATAGGGGTTCCGCGCACATTTCCCCGAAAAGT
GCCAC
